>Addgene plasmid #89620 | pET21a - CPX | addgene full sequence | sequence record 176689 | Addgene NGS Result
ATGGCTAGCATGACTGGTGGACAGCAAATGGGTCGCGGATCCGAATTCATGTCCTGCGGAGACGCAAAGC
TCAACCACCCGGCGCCCGACTTCAATGAGACGGCGCTGATGCCCAACGGCACCTTCAAGAAGGTGGCTCT
CACCTCCTACAAGGGCAAGTGGCTGGTGCTCTTCTTCTACCCGATGGACTTCACCTTCGTCTGCCCCACA
GAGATCTGCCAATTCTCGGACCGTGTGAAGGAGTTCTCTGACATTGGCTGCGAGGTGCTTGCCTGCTCCA
TGGACAGCGAGTACTCCCATCTGGCCTGGACAAGCATTGAGCGCAAGCGTGGCGGACTTGGCCAGATGAA
CATCCCCATTCTTGCCGACAAGACCAAGTGCATCATGAAGTCGTATGGTGTGCTGAAGGAGGAGGATGGC
GTGGCGTACCGTGGCCTTTTCATCATCGACCCGAAGCAGAACCTGCGGCAGATCACCGTCAACGACCTCC
CCGTTGGCCGCGACGTGGACGAGGCCCTTCGCCTTGTGAAGGCGTTCCAGTTCGTGGAGAAGCATGGCGA
GGTGTGCCCCGCCAACTGGAAGCCCGGTGACAAGACGATGAAGCCGGATCCCGAAAAGTCCAAGGAGTAC
TTTGGTGCTGTCGCGGCGGCCGCACTCGAGCACCACCACCACCACCACTGAGATCCGGCTGCTAACAAAG
CCCGAAAGGAAGCTGAGTTGGCTGCTGCCACCGCTGAGCAATAACTAGCATAACCCCTTGGGGCCTCTAA
ACGGGTCTTGAGGGGTTTTTTGCTGAAAGGAGGAACTATATCCGGATTGGCGAATGGG
[124 nt withheld, positions 829-952]
C
[91 nt withheld, positions 954-1044]
A
[49 nt withheld, positions 1046-1094]
CCTTTGACGTTGGAGTCCACGTTCTTT
[37 nt withheld, positions 1122-1158]
ACCCTATCTCGGTCTATTCTTTTGATTTATAAGGGATTTTGCCGATTTCGGCCTATTGGTTAAAAAATGA
GCTGATTTAACAAAAATTTAACGCGAATTTTAACAAAATATTAACGCTTACAATTTAGGTGGCACTTTTC
GGGGAAATGTGCGCGGAACCCCTATTTGTTTATTTTTCTAAATACATTCAAATATGTATCCGCTCATGAG
ACAATAACCCTGATAAATGCTTCAATAATATTGAAAAAGGAAGAGTATGAGTATTCAACATTTCCGTGTC
GCCCTTATTCCCTTTTTTGCGGCATTTTGCCTTCCTGTTTTTGCTCACCCAGAAACGCTGGTGAAAGTAA
AAGATGCTGAAGATCAGTTGGGTGCACGAGTGGGTTACATCGAACTGGATCTCAACAGCGGTAAGATCCT
TGAGAGTTTTCGCCCCGAAGAACGTTTTCCAATGATGAGCACTTTTAAAGTTCTGCTATGTGGCGCGGTA
TTATCCCGTATTGACGCCGGGCAAGAGCAACTCGGTCGCCGCATACACTATTCTCAGAATGACTTGGTTG
AGTACTCACCAGTCACAGAAAAGCATCTTACGGATGGCATGACAGTAAGAGAATTATGCAGTGCTGCCAT
AACCATGAGTGATAACACTGCGGCCAACTTACTTCTGACAACGATCGGAGGACCGAAGGAGCTAACCGCT
TTTTTGCACAACATGGGGGATCATGTAACTCGCCTTGATCGTTGGGAACCGGAGCTGAATGAAGCCATAC
CAAACGACGAGCGTGACACCACGATGCCTGCAGCAATGGCAACAACGTTGCGCAAACTATTAACTGGCGA
ACTACTTACTCTAGCTTCCCGGCAACAATTAATAGACTGGATGGAGGCGGATAAAGTTGCAGGACCACTT
CTGCGCTCGGCCCTTCCGGCTGGCTGGTTTATTGCTGATAAATCTGGAGCCGGTGAGCGTGGGTCTCGCG
GTATCATTGCAGCACTGGGGCCAGATGGTAAGCCCTCCCGTATCGTAGTTATCTACACGACGGGGAGTCA
GGCAACTATGGATGAACGAAATAGACAGATCGCTGAGATAGGTGCCTCACTGATTAAGCATTGGTAACTG
TCAGACCAAGTTTACTCATATATACTTTAGATTGATTTAAAACTTCATTTTTAATTTAAAAGGATCTAGG
TGAAGATCCTTTTTGATAATCTCATGACCAAAATCCCTTAACGTGAGTTTTCGTTCCACTGAGCGTCAGA
CCCCGTAGAAAAGATCAAAGGATCTTCTTGAGATCCTTTTTTTCTGCGCGTAATCTGCTGCTTGCAAACA
AAAAAACCACCGCTACCAGCGGTGGTTTGTTTGCCGGATCAAGAGCTACCAACTCTTTTTCCGAAGGTAA
CTGGCTTCAGCAGAGCGCAGATACCAAATACTGTCCTTCTAGTGTAGCCGTAGTTAGGCCACCACTTCAA
GAACTCTGTAGCACCGCCTACATACCTCGCTCTGCTAATCCTGTTACCAGTGGCTGCTGCCAGTGGCGAT
AAGTCGTGTCTTACCGGGTTGGACTCAAGACGATAGTTACCGGATAAGGCGCAGCGGTCGGGCTGAACGG
GGGGTTCGTGCACACAGCCCAGCTTGGAGCGAACGACCTACACCGAACTGAGATACCTACAGCGTGAGCT
ATGAGAAAGCGCCACGCTTCCCGAAGGGAGAAAGGCGGACAGGTATCCGGTAAGCGGCAGGGTCGGAACA
GGAGAGCGCACGAGGGAGCTTCCAGGGGGAAACGCCTGGTATCTTTATAGTCCTGTCGGGTTTCGCCACC
TCTGACTTGAGCGTCGATTTTTGTGATGCTCGTCAGGGGGGCGGAGCCTATGGAAAAACGCCAGCAACGC
GGCCTTTTTACGGTTCCTGGCCTTTTGCTGGCCTTTTGCTCACATGTTCTTTCCTGCGTTATCCCCTGAT
TCTGTGGATAACCGTATTACCGCCTTTGAGTGAGCTGATACCGCTCGCCGCAGCCGAACGACCGAGCGCA
GCGAGTCAGTGAGCGAGGAAGCGGAAGAGCGCCTGATGCGGTATTTTCTCCTTACGCATCTGTGCGGTAT
TTCACACCGCAATGGTGCACTCTCAGTACAATCTGCTCTGATGCCGCATAGTTAAGCCAGTATACACTCC
GCTATCGCTACGTGACTGGGTCATGGCTGCGCCCCGACACCCGCCAACACCCGCTGACGCGCCCTGACGG
GCTTGTCTGCTCCCGGCATCCGCTTACAGACAAGCTGTGACCGTCTCCGGGAGCTGCATGTGTCAGAGGT
TTTCACCGTCATCACCGAAACGCGCGAGGCAGCTGCGGTAAAGCTCATCAGCGTGGTCGTGAAGCGATTC
ACAGATGTCTGCCTGTTCATCCGCGTCCAGCTCGTTGAGTTTCTCCAGAAGCGTTAATGTCTGGCTTCTG
ATAAAGCGGGCCATGTTAAGGGCGGTTTTTTCCTGTTTGGTCACTGATGCCTCCGTGTAAGGGGGATTTC
TGTTCATGGGGGTAATGATACCGATGAAACGAGAGAGGATGCTCACGATACGGGTTACTGATGATGAACA
TGCCCGGTTACTGGAACGTTGTGAGGGTAAACAACTGGCGGTATGGATGCGGCGGGACCAGAGAAAAATC
ACTCAGGGTCAATGCCAGCGCTTCGTTAATACAGATGTAGGTGTTCCACAGGGTAGCCAGCAGCATCCTG
CGATGCAGATCCGGAACATAATGGTGCAGGGCGCTGACTTCCGCGTTTCCAGACTTTACGAAACACGGAA
ACCGAAGACCATTCATGTTGTTGCTCAGGTCGCAGACGTTTTGCAGCAGCAGTCGCTTCACGTTCGCTCG
CGTATCGGTGATTCATTCTGCTAACCAGTAAGGCAACCCCGCCAGCCTAGCCGGGTCCTCAACGACAGGA
GCACGATCATGCGCACCCGTGGGGCCGCCATGCCGGCGATAATGGCCTGCTTCTCGCCGAAACGTTTGGT
GGCGGGACCAGTGACGAAGGCTTGAGCGAGGGCGTGCAAGATTCCGAATACCGCAAGCGACAGGCCGATC
ATCGTCGCGCTCCAGCGAAAGCGGTCCTCGCCGAAAATGACCCAGAGCGCTGCCGGCACCTGTCCTACGA
GTTGCATGATAAAGAAGACAGTCATAAGTGCGGCGACGATAGTCATGCCCCGCGCCCACCGGAAGGAGCT
GACTGGGTTGAAGGCTCTCAAGGGCATCGGTCGAGATCCCGGTGCCTAATGAGTGAGCTAACTTACATTA
ATTGCGTTGCGCTCACTGCCCGCTTTCCAGTCGGGAAACCTGTCGTGCCAGCTGCATTAATGAATCGGCC
AACGCGCGGGGAGAGGCGGTTTGCGTATTGGGCGCCAGGGTGGTTTTTCTTTTCACCAGTGAGACGGGCA
ACAGCTGATTGCCCTTCACCGCCTGGCCCTGAGAGAGTTGCAGCAAGCGGTCCACGCTGGTTTGCCCCAG
CAGGCGAAAATCCTGTTTGATGGTGGTTAACGGCGGGATATAACATGAGCTGTCTTCGGTATCGTCGTAT
CCCACTACCGAGATATCCGCACCAACGCGCAGCCCGGACTCGGTAATGGCGCGCATTGCGCCCAGCGCCA
TCTGATCGTTGGCAACCAGCATCGCAGTGGGAACGATGCCCTCATTCAGCATTTGCATGGTTTGTTGAAA
ACCGGACATGGCACTCCAGTCGCCTTCCCGTTCCGCTATCGGCTGAATTTGATTGCGAGTGAGATATTTA
TGCCAGCCAGCCAGACGCAGACGCGCCGAGACAGAACTTAATGGGCCCGCTAACAGCGCGATTTGCTGGT
GACCCAATGCGACCAGATGCTCCACGCCCAGTCGCGTACCGTCTTCATGGGAGAAAATAATACTGTTGAT
GGGTGTCTGGTCAGAGACATCAAGAAATAACGCCGGAACATTAGTGCAGGCAGCTTCCACAGCAATGGCA
TCCTGGTCATCCAGCGGATAGTTAATGATCAGCCCACTGACGCGTTGCGCGAGAAGATTGTGCACCGCCG
CTTTACAGGCTTCGACGCCGCTTCGTTCTACCATCGACACCACCACGCTGGCACCCAGTTGATCGGCGCG
AGATTTAATCGCCGCGACAATTTGCGACGGCGCGTGCAGGGCCAGACTGGAGGTGGCAACGCCAATCAGC
AACGACTGTTTGCCCGCCAGTTGTTGTGCCACGCGGTTGGGAATGTAATTCAGCTCCGCCATCGCCGCTT
CCACTTTTTCCCGCGTTTTCGCAGAAACGTGGCTGGCCTGGTTCACCACGCGGGAAACGGTCTGATAAGA
GACACCGGCATACTCTGCGACATCGTATAACGTTACTGGTTTCACATTCACCACCCTGAATTGACTCTCT
TCCGGGCGCTATCATGCCATACCGCGAAAGGTTTTGCGCCATTCGATGGTGTCCGGGATCTCGACGCTCT
CCCTTATGCGACTCCTGCATTAGGAAGCAGCCCAGTAGTAGGTTGAGGCCGTTGAGCACCGCCGCCGCAA
GGAATGGTGCATGCAAGGAGATGGCGCCCAACAGTCCCCCGGCCACGGGGCCTGCCACCATACCCACGCC
GAAACAAGCGCTCATGAGCCCGAAGTGGCGAGCCCGATCTTCCCCATCGGTGATGTCGGCGATATAGGCG
CCAGCAACCGCACCTGTGGCGCCGGTGATGCCGGCCACGATGCGTCCGGCGTAGAGGATCGAGATCTCGA
TCCCGCGAAATTAATACGACTCACTATAGGGGAATTGTGAGCGGATAACAATTCCCCTCTAGAAATAATT
TTGTTTAACTTTAAGAAGGAGATATACAT
Features (pLannotate 1.2.2; 20 found; start..end, strand, type, name):
      1..33      +  CDS            T7 tag (gene 10 leader): leader peptide from bacteriophage T7 gene 10 promotes efficient translation in E. coli
     49..633     +  CDS            PRDX1: PRDX1_MYOLU - Also known as PAG. Experimental evidence at protein level: Swiss-Prot protein existence level 1. Thiol-specific peroxidase that catalyzes the reduction of hydrogen peroxide and organic hydroperoxides to water and alcohols, respectively. Plays a role in cell protection against oxidative stress by detoxifying peroxides and as sensor of hydrogen peroxide-mediated signaling events. Might participate in the signaling cascades of growth factors and tumor necrosis factor-alpha by regulating the intracellular concentrations of H(2)O(2) (By similarity). Reduces an intramolecular disulfide
    661..678     +  CDS            9xHis (fragment): 9xHis affinity tag
    688..737     +  CDS            SET1 (fragment): solubility-enhancement tag derived from T7 phage gene 10B
    745..792     +  terminator     T7 terminator: transcription terminator for bacteriophage T7 RNA polymerase
    829..1257    +  rep_origin     f1 ori (sequence partly withheld): f1 bacteriophage origin of replication; arrow indicates direction of (+) strand synthesis
   1310..1414    +  promoter       AmpR promoter: bla
   1415..2275    +  CDS            AmpR: β-lactamase; bla; confers resistance to ampicillin, carbenicillin, and related antibiotics
   2446..3034    +  rep_origin     ori: high-copy-number ColE1/pMB1/pBR322/pUC origin of replication
   3220..3359    -  misc_feature   bom: basis of mobility region from pBR322
   3461..3652    -  CDS            rop: Rop protein, which maintains plasmids at low copy number; rop
   3669..4049    +  CDS            YPB1_ECOLX: Protein predicted: Swiss-Prot protein existence level 4. From Escherichia coli.
   4121..4412    -  CDS            TcR (fragment): tetracycline efflux protein; tet; confers resistance to tetracycline
   4427..4448    -  protein_bind   CAP binding site: CAP binding activates transcription in the presence of cAMP. E. coli catabolite activator protein
   4461..5543    -  CDS            lacI: lac repressor; lacI; The lac repressor binds to the lac operator to inhibit transcription in E. coli. This inhibition can be relieved by adding lactose or isopropyl-β-D-thiogalactopyranoside (IPTG).
   5544..5621    -  promoter       lacI promoter: lacI
   5629..5908    -  CDS            TcR (fragment): tetracycline efflux protein; tet; confers resistance to tetracycline
   5930..5948    +  promoter       T7 promoter: promoter for bacteriophage T7 RNA polymerase
   5949..5973    +  protein_bind   lac operator: The lac repressor binds to the lac operator to inhibit transcription in E. coli. This inhibition can be relieved by adding lactose or isopropyl-β-D-thiogalactopyranoside (IPTG). lac repressor encoded by lacI
   5988..6010    +  RBS            RBS: efficient ribosome binding site from bacteriophage T7 gene 10 (Olins and Rangwala, 1989)
