[The description below was written by a language model from this plasmid's Addgene catalogue record and pLannotate feature annotations shown in this document.]
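Description:
pET21a - CPX is a bacterial expression plasmid built on the pET21a backbone for IPTG-inducible production of the Trypanosoma cruzi cytosolic tryparedoxin peroxidase (CPX) in E. coli. It is maintained through a ColE1/pBR322-type origin with the associated bom site and rop gene. The catalogue lists it as high copy, although rop normally moderates copy number. Selection is by ampicillin via the β-lactamase gene and its own promoter. An f1 origin is also present, allowing single-stranded DNA production with helper phage. The short tetracycline-resistance fragments flanking lacI are non-functional remnants of the pBR322 lineage.

The expression cassette follows the standard pET layout. A T7 promoter is followed by a lac operator and the strong T7 gene 10 ribosome binding site, and a T7 terminator lies downstream. The plasmid-borne lacI gene supplies repressor to keep the promoter quiet until IPTG is added, and transcription requires a host that provides T7 RNA polymerase. The open reading frame begins with the backbone's T7 tag (gene 10 leader) and continues into the CPX coding sequence. The annotation software labels this sequence by homology as a PRDX1-type peroxiredoxin, a thiol-dependent peroxidase that detoxifies hydrogen peroxide and organic hydroperoxides. The frame ends in a C-terminal 6xHis tag for metal-affinity purification.

The annotated coding region spans roughly 585 bp, and the full sequence is 6,017 nt. Both figures fit poorly with the catalogue insert size of 1,476 bp on a 5,500 bp backbone, so the catalogue figure appears overstated. Repository sequencing found an S32T substitution relative to the reference gene, which the depositor reports lies outside the functional domains. The plasmid is used to make purified recombinant parasite peroxidase.
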