Addgene plasmid #89620: pET21a - CPX
Purpose: [Edit] Expresses recombinant 6HIS tagged T. cruzi cytoplasmic tryparedoxin peroxidase protein in E. coli upon IPTG induction
Depositing lab: Judy Lieberman. Depositing organization: Boston Children's Hospital. Publication: Killer lymphocytes use granulysin, perforin and granzymes to kill intracellular parasites. Dotiwala F, Mulik S, Polidoro RB, Ansara JA, Burleigh BA, Walch M, Gazzinelli RT, Lieberman J. Nat Med. 2016 Feb;22(2):210-6. doi: 10.1038/nm.4023. Epub 2016 Jan 11. PubMed 26752517.
Backbone
  Vector backbone: pET21a
  Backbone size w/o insert (bp): 5500
  Vector type: Bacterial Expression
Growth in bacteria
  Bacterial resistance: Ampicillin, 100 μg/mL
  Growth temperature: 37°C
  Growth strain: DH5alpha
  Copy number: High Copy
Gene/Insert
  Gene/Insert name: Cytosolic Tryparedoxin peroxidase (alt name: CPX)
  Species: T. cruzi
  Insert size (bp): 1476
  GenBank ID: Tc00.1047053507259.10 Tc00.1047053507259.10
  Tag / fusion protein: 6HIS (C terminal on insert); T7 tag (gene 10 leader) (N terminal on backbone)
Terms and licenses: Academic/Nonprofit Terms; Industry Terms: Not Available to Industry
Depositor comments: Addgene NGS results found S32T within the CPX translation compared to Tc00.1047053507259.10. Depositor states that mutation is outside of functional domains
How to cite: pET21a - CPX was a gift from Judy Lieberman (Addgene plasmid # 89620 ; http://n2t.net/addgene:89620 ; RRID:Addgene_89620)
